Addgene plasmid #166797: pcDNA3.1 LIC 6A FLAG-TEV-DPP9S RK96EE
Purpose: Mammalian cell expression vector for FLAG-tagged DPP9S. RK96EE mutant is partial loss of CARD8 binding.
Depositing lab: Hao Wu. Depositing organization: Boston Children's Hospital. Publication: DPP9 sequesters the C terminus of NLRP1 to repress inflammasome activation. Hollingsworth LR, Sharif H, Griswold AR, Fontana P, Mintseris J, Dagbay KB, Paulo JA, Gygi SP, Bachovchin DA, Wu H. Nature. 2021 Mar 17. pii: 10.1038/s41586-021-03350-4. doi: 10.1038/s41586-021-03350-4. PubMed 33731932.
Backbone
  Vector backbone: pcDNA3.1 LIC 6A
  Vector type: Mammalian Expression
Growth in bacteria
  Bacterial resistance: Ampicillin, 100 μg/mL
  Growth temperature: 37°C
  Growth strain: DH5alpha
  Copy number: High Copy
Gene/Insert
  Gene/Insert name: DPP9 (alt name: DPP9S)
  Species: H. sapiens (human)
  Mutation: RK96EE
  Entrez Gene: DPP9 (a.k.a. DP9, DPLP9, DPP IX, DPRP-2, DPRP2, HATIS, IMD111)
  Promoter: CMV
  Tag / fusion protein: FLAG-TEV (N terminal on backbone)
  Cloning method: Ligation Independent Cloning
  Sequencing primers: 5′ CMV F; 3′ BGHR
Terms and licenses: Academic/Nonprofit Terms; Industry Terms: Not Available to Industry
Depositor comments: Mammalian cell expression vector for FLAG-tagged DPP9S. RK96EE mutant is partial loss of CARD8 binding.
How to cite: pcDNA3.1 LIC 6A FLAG-TEV-DPP9S RK96EE was a gift from Hao Wu (Addgene plasmid # 166797 ; http://n2t.net/addgene:166797 ; RRID:Addgene_166797)
