[The description below was written by a language model from this plasmid's Addgene catalogue record and pLannotate feature annotations shown in this document.]
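Description:
pcDNA3.1 LIC 6A FLAG-TEV-DPP9S RK96EE is an 8.1 kb mammalian expression plasmid built on a ligation-independent-cloning derivative of pcDNA3.1. It is maintained in E. coli through a high-copy ColE1/pUC-type origin and selected with ampicillin via the bla gene and its own promoter. An f1 origin is also present, allowing single-stranded DNA production. For selection in mammalian cells, the backbone carries a neomycin phosphotransferase gene driven by the SV40 enhancer/early promoter and terminated by an SV40 polyadenylation signal, which would permit G418 selection of stable transfectants. Short annotated fragments such as ble, lacI, bom and a truncated HIV-1 LTR appear to be backbone remnants or partial matches rather than functional parts.

The payload is the short isoform of human dipeptidyl peptidase 9 (DPP9S), transcribed from the human cytomegalovirus immediate-early enhancer and promoter and terminated by the bovine growth hormone polyadenylation signal. The backbone supplies an N-terminal FLAG epitope followed by a TEV protease cleavage site, so the protein can be detected or affinity-captured with anti-FLAG reagents and the tag then removed by TEV cleavage. The feature table annotates the TEV site just upstream of the DPP9 coding region but does not separately call the FLAG sequence. T7 and SP6 promoters flank the insert.

The insert carries the RK96EE substitution, described by the depositor as causing partial loss of CARD8 binding. DPP9 restrains NLRP1 and CARD8 inflammasome activation, so this mutant suits transient or stable expression in mammalian cells to test how the DPP9 interaction surface contributes to binding and repression, typically alongside the wild-type protein.
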