Features (pLannotate 1.2.2; 22 found; start..end, strand, type, name):
     28..80      -  misc_feature   bom (fragment): basis of mobility region from pBR322
    235..614     +  enhancer       CMV enhancer: human cytomegalovirus immediate early enhancer
    615..818     +  promoter       CMV promoter: human cytomegalovirus (CMV) immediate early promoter
    814..847     +  LTR            5' LTR (truncated) (fragment): truncated 5' long terminal repeat (LTR) from HIV-1
    863..881     +  promoter       T7 promoter: promoter for bacteriophage T7 RNA polymerase
    989..1009    +  CDS            TEV site: tobacco etch virus (TEV) protease recognition and cleavage site
   1022..3610    +  CDS            DPP9: DPP9_HUMAN - Also known as DPRP2. Experimental evidence at protein level: Swiss-Prot protein existence level 1. Dipeptidyl peptidase that cleaves off N-terminal dipeptides from proteins having a Pro or Ala residue at position 2 (PubMed:12662155, PubMed:16475979, PubMed:19667070, PubMed:30291141, PubMed:29382749). Acts as an inhibitor of caspase-1-dependent monocyte and macrophage pyroptosis: inhibits pyroptosis by preventing activation of NLRP1 and CARD8 via an unknown mechanism (PubMed:27820798, PubMed:30291141, PubMed:29967349, PubMed:31525884, PubMed:32796818). From Homo sapiens (Human).
   3651..3669    -  promoter       SP6 promoter: promoter for bacteriophage SP6 RNA polymerase
   3695..3919    +  polyA_signal   bGH poly(A) signal: bovine growth hormone polyadenylation signal
   3923..3944    +  promoter       SV40 promoter (fragment): SV40 enhancer and early promoter
   3965..4393    +  rep_origin     f1 ori (sequence partly withheld): f1 bacteriophage origin of replication; arrow indicates direction of (+) strand synthesis
   4407..4736    +  promoter       SV40 promoter: SV40 enhancer and early promoter
   4803..5594    +  CDS            neo: KKA2_KLEPN - Also known as kan, nptII. Experimental evidence at protein level: Swiss-Prot protein existence level 1. Resistance to kanamycin, neomycin, paromomycin, ribostamycin, butirosin and gentamicin B. From Klebsiella pneumoniae.
   5618..5776    +  CDS            ble (fragment): BLE_KLEPN - Experimental evidence at protein level: Swiss-Prot protein existence level 1. Binding protein with a strong affinity to the bleomycin family of antibiotics. Binds to CL990; an antimitotic-antibiotic compound. From Klebsiella pneumoniae.
   5771..5892    +  polyA_signal   SV40 poly(A) signal: SV40 polyadenylation signal
   5965..5981    -  protein_bind   lac operator: The lac repressor binds to the lac operator to inhibit transcription in E. coli. This inhibition can be relieved by adding lactose or isopropyl-β-D-thiogalactopyranoside (IPTG). lac repressor encoded by lacI
   5989..6019    -  promoter       lac promoter: promoter for the E. coli lac operon
   6034..6055    -  protein_bind   CAP binding site: CAP binding activates transcription in the presence of cAMP. E. coli catabolite activator protein
   6068..6160    -  CDS            lacI (fragment): lac repressor; lacI; The lac repressor binds to the lac operator to inhibit transcription in E. coli. This inhibition can be relieved by adding lactose or isopropyl-β-D-thiogalactopyranoside (IPTG).
   6343..6931    -  rep_origin     ori: high-copy-number ColE1/pMB1/pBR322/pUC origin of replication
   7102..7962    -  CDS            AmpR: β-lactamase; bla; confers resistance to ampicillin, carbenicillin, and related antibiotics
   7963..8067    -  promoter       AmpR promoter: bla
>Addgene plasmid #166797 | pcDNA3.1 LIC 6A FLAG-TEV-DPP9S RK96EE | addgene full sequence | sequence record 328368 | Addgene NGS Result
GACGGATCGGGAGATCTCCCGATCCCCTATGGTGCACTCTCAGTACAATCTGCTCTGATGCCGCATAGTT
AAGCCAGTATCTGCTCCCTGCTTGTGTGTTGGAGGTCGCTGAGTAGTGCGCGAGCAAAATTTAAGCTACA
ACAAGGCAAGGCTTGACCGACAATTGCATGAAGAATCTGCTTAGGGTTAGGCGTTTTGCGCTGCTTCGCG
ATGTACGGGCCAGATATACGCGTTGACATTGATTATTGACTAGTTATTAATAGTAATCAATTACGGGGTC
ATTAGTTCATAGCCCATATATGGAGTTCCGCGTTACATAACTTACGGTAAATGGCCCGCCTGGCTGACCG
CCCAACGACCCCCGCCCATTGACGTCAATAATGACGTATGTTCCCATAGTAACGCCAATAGGGACTTTCC
ATTGACGTCAATGGGTGGAGTATTTACGGTAAACTGCCCACTTGGCAGTACATCAAGTGTATCATATGCC
AAGTACGCCCCCTATTGACGTCAATGACGGTAAATGGCCCGCCTGGCATTATGCCCAGTACATGACCTTA
TGGGACTTTCCTACTTGGCAGTACATCTACGTATTAGTCATCGCTATTACCATGGTGATGCGGTTTTGGC
AGTACATCAATGGGCGTGGATAGCGGTTTGACTCACGGGGATTTCCAAGTCTCCACCCCATTGACGTCAA
TGGGAGTTTGTTTTGGCACCAAAATCAACGGGACTTTCCAAAATGTCGTAACAACTCCGCCCCATTGACG
CAAATGGGCGGTAGGCGTGTACGGTGGGAGGTCTATATAAGCAGAGCTCTCTGGCTAACTAGAGAACCCA
CTGCTTACTGGCTTATCGAAATTAATACGACTCACTATAGGGAGACCCAAGCTTGGTACCGAGCTCGGAT
CCCTACTTCCAATCCAATGCCACCATGGATATCGACTACAAGGACGATGACGACAAGGATTACGATATCC
CAACGACCGAAAACCTGTATTTTCAGGGCGCCATGGGATCCATGGCCACCACCGGGACCCCAACGGCCGA
CCGAGGCGACGCAGCCGCCACAGATGACCCGGCCGCCCGCTTCCAGGTGCAGAAGCACTCGTGGGACGGG
CTCCGGAGCATCATCCACGGCAGCCGCAAGTACTCGGGCCTCATTGTCAACAAGGCGCCCCACGACTTCC
AGTTTGTGCAGAAGACGGATGAGTCTGGGCCCCACTCCCACCGCCTCTACTACCTGGGAATGCCATATGG
CAGCCGAGAGAACTCCCTCCTCTACTCTGAGATTCCCAAGAAGGTCGAGGAAGAGGCTCTGCTGCTCCTG
TCCTGGAAGCAGATGCTGGATCATTTCCAGGCCACGCCCCACCATGGGGTCTACTCTCGGGAGGAGGAGC
TGCTGAGGGAGCGGAAACGCCTGGGGGTCTTCGGCATCACCTCCTACGACTTCCACAGCGAGAGTGGCCT
CTTCCTCTTCCAGGCCAGCAACAGCCTCTTCCACTGCCGCGACGGCGGCAAGAACGGCTTCATGGTGTCC
CCTATGAAACCGCTGGAAATCAAGACCCAGTGCTCAGGGCCCCGGATGGACCCCAAAATCTGCCCTGCCG
ACCCTGCCTTCTTCTCCTTCATCAATAACAGCGACCTGTGGGTGGCCAACATCGAGACAGGCGAGGAGCG
GCGGCTGACCTTCTGCCACCAAGGTTTATCCAATGTCCTGGATGACCCCAAGTCTGCGGGTGTGGCCACC
TTCGTCATACAGGAAGAGTTCGACCGCTTCACTGGGTACTGGTGGTGCCCCACAGCCTCCTGGGAAGGTT
CAGAGGGCCTCAAGACGCTGCGAATCCTGTATGAGGAAGTCGATGAGTCCGAGGTGGAGGTCATTCACGT
CCCCTCTCCTGCGCTAGAAGAAAGGAAGACGGACTCGTATCGGTACCCCAGGACAGGCAGCAAGAATCCC
AAGATTGCCTTGAAACTGGCTGAGTTCCAGACTGACAGCCAGGGCAAGATCGTCTCGACCCAGGAGAAGG
AGCTGGTGCAGCCCTTCAGCTCGCTGTTCCCGAAGGTGGAGTACATCGCCAGGGCCGGGTGGACCCGGGA
TGGCAAATACGCCTGGGCCATGTTCCTGGACCGGCCCCAGCAGTGGCTCCAGCTCGTCCTCCTCCCCCCG
GCCCTGTTCATCCCGAGCACAGAGAATGAGGAGCAGCGGCTAGCCTCTGCCAGAGCTGTCCCCAGGAATG
TCCAGCCGTATGTGGTGTACGAGGAGGTCACCAACGTCTGGATCAATGTTCATGACATCTTCTATCCCTT
CCCCCAATCAGAGGGAGAGGACGAGCTCTGCTTTCTCCGCGCCAATGAATGCAAGACCGGCTTCTGCCAT
TTGTACAAAGTCACCGCCGTTTTAAAATCCCAGGGCTACGATTGGAGTGAGCCCTTCAGCCCCGGGGAAG
ATGAATTTAAGTGCCCCATTAAGGAAGAGATTGCTCTGACCAGCGGTGAATGGGAGGTTTTGGCGAGGCA
CGGCTCCAAGATCTGGGTCAATGAGGAGACCAAGCTGGTGTACTTCCAGGGCACCAAGGACACGCCGCTG
GAGCACCACCTCTACGTGGTCAGCTATGAGGCGGCCGGCGAGATCGTACGCCTCACCACGCCCGGCTTCT
CCCATAGCTGCTCCATGAGCCAGAACTTCGACATGTTCGTCAGCCACTACAGCAGCGTGAGCACGCCGCC
CTGCGTGCACGTCTACAAGCTGAGCGGCCCCGACGACGACCCCCTGCACAAGCAGCCCCGCTTCTGGGCT
AGCATGATGGAGGCAGCCAGCTGCCCCCCGGATTATGTTCCTCCAGAGATCTTCCATTTCCACACGCGCT
CGGATGTGCGGCTCTACGGCATGATCTACAAGCCCCACGCCTTGCAGCCAGGGAAGAAGCACCCCACCGT
CCTCTTTGTATATGGAGGCCCCCAGGTGCAGCTGGTGAATAACTCCTTCAAAGGCATCAAGTACTTGCGG
CTCAACACACTGGCCTCCCTGGGCTACGCCGTGGTTGTGATTGACGGCAGGGGCTCCTGTCAGCGAGGGC
TTCGGTTCGAAGGGGCCCTGAAAAACCAAATGGGCCAGGTGGAGATCGAGGACCAGGTGGAGGGCCTGCA
GTTCGTGGCCGAGAAGTATGGCTTCATCGACCTGAGCCGAGTTGCCATCCATGGCTGGTCCTACGGGGGC
TTCCTCTCGCTCATGGGGCTAATCCACAAGCCCCAGGTGTTCAAGGTGGCCATCGCGGGTGCCCCGGTCA
CCGTCTGGATGGCCTACGACACAGGGTACACTGAGCGCTACATGGACGTCCCTGAGAACAACCAGCACGG
CTATGAGGCGGGTTCCGTGGCCCTGCACGTGGAGAAGCTGCCCAATGAGCCCAACCGCTTGCTTATCCTC
CACGGCTTCCTGGACGAAAACGTGCACTTTTTCCACACAAACTTCCTCGTCTCCCAACTGATCCGAGCAG
GGAAACCTTACCAGCTCCAGATCTACCCCAACGAGAGACACAGTATTCGCTGCCCCGAGTCGGGCGAGCA
CTATGAAGTCACGTTGCTGCACTTTCTACAGGAATACCTCTAGTAATAACATTGGAAGTGGATAATCTAG
AGGGCCCTATTCTATAGTGTCACCTAAATGCTAGAGCTCGCTGATCAGCCTCGACTGTGCCTTCTAGTTG
CCAGCCATCTGTTGTTTGCCCCTCCCCCGTGCCTTCCTTGACCCTGGAAGGTGCCACTCCCACTGTCCTT
TCCTAATAAAATGAGGAAATTGCATCGCATTGTCTGAGTAGGTGTCATTCTATTCTGGGGGGTGGGGTGG
GGCAGGACAGCAAGGGGGAGGATTGGGAAGACAATAGCAGGCATGCTGGGGATGCGGTGGGCTCTATGGC
TTCTGAGGCGGAAAGAACCAGCTGGGGCTCTAGGGGGTATCCCC
[124 nt withheld, positions 3965-4088]
C
[91 nt withheld, positions 4090-4180]
A
[49 nt withheld, positions 4182-4230]
CCTTTGACGTTGGAGTCCACGTTCTTT
[37 nt withheld, positions 4258-4294]
ACCCTATCTCGGTCTATTCTTTTGATTTATAAGGGATTTTGCCGATTTCGGCCTATTGGTTAAAAAATGA
GCTGATTTAACAAAAATTTAACGCGAATTAATTCTGTGGAATGTGTGTCAGTTAGGGTGTGGAAAGTCCC
CAGGCTCCCCAGCAGGCAGAAGTATGCAAAGCATGCATCTCAATTAGTCAGCAACCAGGTGTGGAAAGTC
CCCAGGCTCCCCAGCAGGCAGAAGTATGCAAAGCATGCATCTCAATTAGTCAGCAACCATAGTCCCGCCC
CTAACTCCGCCCATCCCGCCCCTAACTCCGCCCAGTTCCGCCCATTCTCCGCCCCATGGCTGACTAATTT
TTTTTATTTATGCAGAGGCCGAGGCCGCCTCTGCCTCTGAGCTATTCCAGAAGTAGTGAGGAGGCTTTTT
TGGAGGCCTAGGCTTTTGCAAAAAGCTCCCGGGAGCTTGTATATCCATTTTCGGATCTGATCAAGAGACA
GGATGAGGATCGTTTCGCATGATTGAACAAGATGGATTGCACGCAGGTTCTCCGGCCGCTTGGGTGGAGA
GGCTATTCGGCTATGACTGGGCACAACAGACAATCGGCTGCTCTGATGCCGCCGTGTTCCGGCTGTCAGC
GCAGGGGCGCCCGGTTCTTTTTGTCAAGACCGACCTGTCCGGTGCCCTGAATGAACTGCAGGACGAGGCA
GCGCGGCTATCGTGGCTGGCCACGACGGGCGTTCCTTGCGCAGCTGTGCTCGACGTTGTCACTGAAGCGG
GAAGGGACTGGCTGCTATTGGGCGAAGTGCCGGGGCAGGATCTCCTGTCATCTCACCTTGCTCCTGCCGA
GAAAGTATCCATCATGGCTGATGCAATGCGGCGGCTGCATACGCTTGATCCGGCTACCTGCCCATTCGAC
CACCAAGCGAAACATCGCATCGAGCGAGCACGTACTCGGATGGAAGCCGGTCTTGTCGATCAGGATGATC
TGGACGAAGAGCATCAGGGGCTCGCGCCAGCCGAACTGTTCGCCAGGCTCAAGGCGCGCATGCCCGACGG
CGAGGATCTCGTCGTGACCCATGGCGATGCCTGCTTGCCGAATATCATGGTGGAAAATGGCCGCTTTTCT
GGATTCATCGACTGTGGCCGGCTGGGTGTGGCGGACCGCTATCAGGACATAGCGTTGGCTACCCGTGATA
TTGCTGAAGAGCTTGGCGGCGAATGGGCTGACCGCTTCCTCGTGCTTTACGGTATCGCCGCTCCCGATTC
GCAGCGCATCGCCTTCTATCGCCTTCTTGACGAGTTCTTCTGAGCGGGACTCTGGGGTTCGAAATGACCG
ACCAAGCGACGCCCAACCTGCCATCACGAGATTTCGATTCCACCGCCGCCTTCTATGAAAGGTTGGGCTT
CGGAATCGTTTTCCGGGACGCCGGCTGGATGATCCTCCAGCGCGGGGATCTCATGCTGGAGTTCTTCGCC
CACCCCAACTTGTTTATTGCAGCTTATAATGGTTACAAATAAAGCAATAGCATCACAAATTTCACAAATA
AAGCATTTTTTTCACTGCATTCTAGTTGTGGTTTGTCCAAACTCATCAATGTATCTTATCATGTCTGTAT
ACCGTCGACCTCTAGCTAGAGCTTGGCGTAATCATGGTCATAGCTGTTTCCTGTGTGAAATTGTTATCCG
CTCACAATTCCACACAACATACGAGCCGGAAGCATAAAGTGTAAAGCCTGGGGTGCCTAATGAGTGAGCT
AACTCACATTAATTGCGTTGCGCTCACTGCCCGCTTTCCAGTCGGGAAACCTGTCGTGCCAGCTGCATTA
ATGAATCGGCCAACGCGCGGGGAGAGGCGGTTTGCGTATTGGGCGCTCTTCCGCTTCCTCGCTCACTGAC
TCGCTGCGCTCGGTCGTTCGGCTGCGGCGAGCGGTATCAGCTCACTCAAAGGCGGTAATACGGTTATCCA
CAGAATCAGGGGATAACGCAGGAAAGAACATGTGAGCAAAAGGCCAGCAAAAGGCCAGGAACCGTAAAAA
GGCCGCGTTGCTGGCGTTTTTCCATAGGCTCCGCCCCCCTGACGAGCATCACAAAAATCGACGCTCAAGT
CAGAGGTGGCGAAACCCGACAGGACTATAAAGATACCAGGCGTTTCCCCCTGGAAGCTCCCTCGTGCGCT
CTCCTGTTCCGACCCTGCCGCTTACCGGATACCTGTCCGCCTTTCTCCCTTCGGGAAGCGTGGCGCTTTC
TCATAGCTCACGCTGTAGGTATCTCAGTTCGGTGTAGGTCGTTCGCTCCAAGCTGGGCTGTGTGCACGAA
CCCCCCGTTCAGCCCGACCGCTGCGCCTTATCCGGTAACTATCGTCTTGAGTCCAACCCGGTAAGACACG
ACTTATCGCCACTGGCAGCAGCCACTGGTAACAGGATTAGCAGAGCGAGGTATGTAGGCGGTGCTACAGA
GTTCTTGAAGTGGTGGCCTAACTACGGCTACACTAGAAGAACAGTATTTGGTATCTGCGCTCTGCTGAAG
CCAGTTACCTTCGGAAAAAGAGTTGGTAGCTCTTGATCCGGCAAACAAACCACCGCTGGTAGCGGTGGTT
TTTTTGTTTGCAAGCAGCAGATTACGCGCAGAAAAAAAGGATCTCAAGAAGATCCTTTGATCTTTTCTAC
GGGGTCTGACGCTCAGTGGAACGAAAACTCACGTTAAGGGATTTTGGTCATGAGATTATCAAAAAGGATC
TTCACCTAGATCCTTTTAAATTAAAAATGAAGTTTTAAATCAATCTAAAGTATATATGAGTAAACTTGGT
CTGACAGTTACCAATGCTTAATCAGTGAGGCACCTATCTCAGCGATCTGTCTATTTCGTTCATCCATAGT
TGCCTGACTCCCCGTCGTGTAGATAACTACGATACGGGAGGGCTTACCATCTGGCCCCAGTGCTGCAATG
ATACCGCGAGACCCACGCTCACCGGCTCCAGATTTATCAGCAATAAACCAGCCAGCCGGAAGGGCCGAGC
GCAGAAGTGGTCCTGCAACTTTATCCGCCTCCATCCAGTCTATTAATTGTTGCCGGGAAGCTAGAGTAAG
TAGTTCGCCAGTTAATAGTTTGCGCAACGTTGTTGCCATTGCTACAGGCATCGTGGTGTCACGCTCGTCG
TTTGGTATGGCTTCATTCAGCTCCGGTTCCCAACGATCAAGGCGAGTTACATGATCCCCCATGTTGTGCA
AAAAAGCGGTTAGCTCCTTCGGTCCTCCGATCGTTGTCAGAAGTAAGTTGGCCGCAGTGTTATCACTCAT
GGTTATGGCAGCACTGCATAATTCTCTTACTGTCATGCCATCCGTAAGATGCTTTTCTGTGACTGGTGAG
TACTCAACCAAGTCATTCTGAGAATAGTGTATGCGGCGACCGAGTTGCTCTTGCCCGGCGTCAATACGGG
ATAATACCGCGCCACATAGCAGAACTTTAAAAGTGCTCATCATTGGAAAACGTTCTTCGGGGCGAAAACT
CTCAAGGATCTTACCGCTGTTGAGATCCAGTTCGATGTAACCCACTCGTGCACCCAACTGATCTTCAGCA
TCTTTTACTTTCACCAGCGTTTCTGGGTGAGCAAAAACAGGAAGGCAAAATGCCGCAAAAAAGGGAATAA
GGGCGACACGGAAATGTTGAATACTCATACTCTTCCTTTTTCATTATTATTGAAGCATTTATCAGGGTTA
TTGTCTCATGAGCGGATACATATTTGAATGTATTTAGAAAAATAAACAAATAGGGGTTCCGCGCACATTT
CCCCGAAAAGTGCCACCTGACGTC
