>Addgene plasmid #166797 | pcDNA3.1 LIC 6A FLAG-TEV-DPP9S RK96EE | depositor partial sequence | sequence record 323795 | Insert sequence
ATGGATATCGACTACAAGGACGATGACGACAAGGATTACGATATCCCAACGACCGAAAACCTGTATTTTC
AGGGCGCCATGGGATCCATGGCCACCACCGGGACCCCAACGGCCGACCGAGGCGACGCAGCCGCCACAGA
TGACCCGGCCGCCCGCTTCCAGGTGCAGAAGCACTCGTGGGACGGGCTCCGGAGCATCATCCACGGCAGC
CGCAAGTACTCGGGCCTCATTGTCAACAAGGCGCCCCACGACTTCCAGTTTGTGCAGAAGACGGATGAGT
CTGGGCCCCACTCCCACCGCCTCTACTACCTGGGAATGCCATATGGCAGCCGAGAGAACTCCCTCCTCTA
CTCTGAGATTCCCAAGAAGGTCGAGGAAGAGGCTCTGCTGCTCCTGTCCTGGAAGCAGATGCTGGATCAT
TTCCAGGCCACGCCCCACCATGGGGTCTACTCTCGGGAGGAGGAGCTGCTGAGGGAGCGGAAACGCCTGG
GGGTCTTCGGCATCACCTCCTACGACTTCCACAGCGAGAGTGGCCTCTTCCTCTTCCAGGCCAGCAACAG
CCTCTTCCACTGCCGCGACGGCGGCAAGAACGGCTTCATGGTGTCCCCTATGAAACCGCTGGAAATCAAG
ACCCAGTGCTCAGGGCCCCGGATGGACCCCAAAATCTGCCCTGCCGACCCTGCCTTCTTCTCCTTCATCA
ATAACAGCGACCTGTGGGTGGCCAACATCGAGACAGGCGAGGAGCGGCGGCTGACCTTCTGCCACCAAGG
TTTATCCAATGTCCTGGATGACCCCAAGTCTGCGGGTGTGGCCACCTTCGTCATACAGGAAGAGTTCGAC
CGCTTCACTGGGTACTGGTGGTGCCCCACAGCCTCCTGGGAAGGTTCAGAGGGCCTCAAGACGCTGCGAA
TCCTGTATGAGGAAGTCGATGAGTCCGAGGTGGAGGTCATTCACGTCCCCTCTCCTGCGCTAGAAGAAAG
GAAGACGGACTCGTATCGGTACCCCAGGACAGGCAGCAAGAATCCCAAGATTGCCTTGAAACTGGCTGAG
TTCCAGACTGACAGCCAGGGCAAGATCGTCTCGACCCAGGAGAAGGAGCTGGTGCAGCCCTTCAGCTCGC
TGTTCCCGAAGGTGGAGTACATCGCCAGGGCCGGGTGGACCCGGGATGGCAAATACGCCTGGGCCATGTT
CCTGGACCGGCCCCAGCAGTGGCTCCAGCTCGTCCTCCTCCCCCCGGCCCTGTTCATCCCGAGCACAGAG
AATGAGGAGCAGCGGCTAGCCTCTGCCAGAGCTGTCCCCAGGAATGTCCAGCCGTATGTGGTGTACGAGG
AGGTCACCAACGTCTGGATCAATGTTCATGACATCTTCTATCCCTTCCCCCAATCAGAGGGAGAGGACGA
GCTCTGCTTTCTCCGCGCCAATGAATGCAAGACCGGCTTCTGCCATTTGTACAAAGTCACCGCCGTTTTA
AAATCCCAGGGCTACGATTGGAGTGAGCCCTTCAGCCCCGGGGAAGATGAATTTAAGTGCCCCATTAAGG
AAGAGATTGCTCTGACCAGCGGTGAATGGGAGGTTTTGGCGAGGCACGGCTCCAAGATCTGGGTCAATGA
GGAGACCAAGCTGGTGTACTTCCAGGGCACCAAGGACACGCCGCTGGAGCACCACCTCTACGTGGTCAGC
TATGAGGCGGCCGGCGAGATCGTACGCCTCACCACGCCCGGCTTCTCCCATAGCTGCTCCATGAGCCAGA
ACTTCGACATGTTCGTCAGCCACTACAGCAGCGTGAGCACGCCGCCCTGCGTGCACGTCTACAAGCTGAG
CGGCCCCGACGACGACCCCCTGCACAAGCAGCCCCGCTTCTGGGCTAGCATGATGGAGGCAGCCAGCTGC
CCCCCGGATTATGTTCCTCCAGAGATCTTCCATTTCCACACGCGCTCGGATGTGCGGCTCTACGGCATGA
TCTACAAGCCCCACGCCTTGCAGCCAGGGAAGAAGCACCCCACCGTCCTCTTTGTATATGGAGGCCCCCA
GGTGCAGCTGGTGAATAACTCCTTCAAAGGCATCAAGTACTTGCGGCTCAACACACTGGCCTCCCTGGGC
TACGCCGTGGTTGTGATTGACGGCAGGGGCTCCTGTCAGCGAGGGCTTCGGTTCGAAGGGGCCCTGAAAA
ACCAAATGGGCCAGGTGGAGATCGAGGACCAGGTGGAGGGCCTGCAGTTCGTGGCCGAGAAGTATGGCTT
CATCGACCTGAGCCGAGTTGCCATCCATGGCTGGTCCTACGGGGGCTTCCTCTCGCTCATGGGGCTAATC
CACAAGCCCCAGGTGTTCAAGGTGGCCATCGCGGGTGCCCCGGTCACCGTCTGGATGGCCTACGACACAG
GGTACACTGAGCGCTACATGGACGTCCCTGAGAACAACCAGCACGGCTATGAGGCGGGTTCCGTGGCCCT
GCACGTGGAGAAGCTGCCCAATGAGCCCAACCGCTTGCTTATCCTCCACGGCTTCCTGGACGAAAACGTG
CACTTTTTCCACACAAACTTCCTCGTCTCCCAACTGATCCGAGCAGGGAAACCTTACCAGCTCCAGATCT
ACCCCAACGAGAGACACAGTATTCGCTGCCCCGAGTCGGGCGAGCACTATGAAGTCACGTTGCTGCACTT
TCTACAGGAATACCTCTAG
